Addgene plasmid #106740: gh69
Purpose: expression of gRNA targeting B3GNT3
Depositing lab: Eric-Paul Bennett. Depositing organization: University of Copenhagen. Publication: A validated gRNA library for CRISPR/Cas9 targeting of the human glycosyltransferase genome. Narimatsu Y, Joshi HJ, Zhang Y, Gomes C, Chen YH, Lorenzetti F, Furukawa S, Schjoldager K, Hansen L, Clausen H, Bennett EP, Wandall HH. Glycobiology. 2018 Jan 5. pii: 4791732. doi: 10.1093/glycob/cwx101. PubMed 29315387.
Backbone
  Vector backbone: EPB104
  Backbone manufacturer: Eric-Paul Bennett (Addgene plasmid # 68369)
  Backbone size w/o insert (bp): 2376
  Vector type: Mammalian Expression
Growth in bacteria
  Bacterial resistance: Ampicillin, 100 μg/mL
  Growth temperature: 37°C
  Growth strain: DH5alpha
  Copy number: High Copy
Gene/Insert
  Gene/Insert name: B3GNT3
  gRNA/shRNA sequence: GCAGCCACCGGCGATCCCCG
  Species: H. sapiens (human)
  Entrez Gene: B3GNT3 (a.k.a. B3GAL-T8, B3GN-T3, B3GNT-3, HP10328, TMEM3, beta3Gn-T3)
  Cloning method: Restriction Enzyme; 5′ cloning site unknown (unknown if destroyed); 3′ cloning site unknown (unknown if destroyed)
  Sequencing primers: 5′ T7NP
Terms and licenses: Academic/Nonprofit Terms; Industry Terms: Not Available to Industry
How to cite: gh69 was a gift from Eric-Paul Bennett (Addgene plasmid # 106740 ; http://n2t.net/addgene:106740 ; RRID:Addgene_106740)
