[The description below was written by a language model from this plasmid's Addgene catalogue record and pLannotate feature annotations shown in this document.]
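Description:
gh69 is a small (about 2.7 kb) mammalian guide RNA expression plasmid built on the EPB104 backbone, carrying a single guide directed against human B3GNT3, a beta-1,3-N-acetylglucosaminyltransferase gene. It is one member of a validated gRNA collection designed to target the genes of the human glycosyltransferase genome by CRISPR/Cas9. The plasmid is maintained in E. coli at high copy through a ColE1/pUC-type origin and is selected with ampicillin via the β-lactamase gene and its native promoter.

The functional cassette consists of a human U6 promoter, an RNA polymerase III promoter suited to producing short, uncapped transcripts, followed by a short gap that accommodates the 20-nucleotide B3GNT3 protospacer, and then the Streptococcus pyogenes Cas9 guide RNA scaffold. Transcription in mammalian cells therefore yields a complete single guide RNA. The annotated features include no Cas9 coding sequence and no mammalian selection marker or reporter, so the nuclease must be supplied separately, for example from a co-transfected plasmid or a Cas9-expressing cell line. A T7 promoter lies just upstream of the U6 promoter, near the listed sequencing primer site. The remaining annotations (fragments of an M13 origin, lacZα, lacI and an RSF origin) are partial remnants of the cloning vector lineage and are not expected to be functional. The restriction sites used to insert the guide are not recorded. The typical application is transient delivery to human cells to introduce indels and knock out B3GNT3 for studies of glycosylation.
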