Features (pLannotate 1.2.2; 10 found; start..end, strand, type, name):
      3..134     -  rep_origin     M13 ori (fragment): M13 bacteriophage origin of replication; arrow indicates direction of (+) strand synthesis
    155..311     -  CDS            lacZα (fragment): LacZα fragment of β-galactosidase; lacZ fragment
    320..338     +  promoter       T7 promoter: promoter for bacteriophage T7 RNA polymerase
    398..638     +  promoter       U6 promoter: RNA polymerase III promoter for human U6 snRNA
    667..742     +  misc_RNA       gRNA scaffold: guide RNA scaffold for the Streptococcus pyogenes CRISPR/Cas9 system
    789..836     -  CDS            lacI (fragment): lac repressor; lacI; The lac repressor binds to the lac operator to inhibit transcription in E. coli. This inhibition can be relieved by adding lactose or isopropyl-β-D-thiogalactopyranoside (IPTG).
    873..913     -  rep_origin     RSF ori (fragment): Plasmids containing the RSF 1030 origin of replication can be propagated in E. coli cells that contain additional plasmids with compatible origins.
    991..1579    -  rep_origin     ori: high-copy-number ColE1/pMB1/pBR322/pUC origin of replication
   1750..2610    -  CDS            AmpR: β-lactamase; bla; confers resistance to ampicillin, carbenicillin, and related antibiotics
   2611..2715    -  promoter       AmpR promoter: bla
>Addgene plasmid #106740 | gh69 | addgene full sequence | sequence record 221037 | Addgene Assembled Full Sequence
CTAAATTGTAAGCGTTAATATTTTGTTAAAATTCGCGTTAAATTTTTGTTAAATCAGCTCATTTTTTAAC
CAATAGGCCGAAATCGGCAAAATCCCTTATAAATCAAAAGAATAGACCGAGATAGGGTTGAGTGGCCGCT
ACAGGGCGCTCCCATTCGCCATTCAGGCTGCGCAACTGTTGGGAAGGGCGTTTCGGTGCGGGCCTCTTCG
CTATTACGCCAGCTGGCGAAAGGGGGATGTGCTGCAAGGCGATTAAGTTGGGTAACGCCAGGGTTTTCCC
AGTCACGACGTTGTAAAACGACGGCCAGTGAGCGCGACGTAATACGACTCACTATAGGGCGAATTGGCGG
AAGGCCGTCAAGGCCACGTGTCTTGTCCAGAGCTCGATATCGAATTCGAGGGCCTATTTCCCATGATTCC
TTCATATTTGCATATACGATACAAGGCTGTTAGAGAGATAATTGGAATTAATTTGACTGTAAACACAAAG
ATATTAGTACAAAATACGTGACGTAGAAAGTAATAATTTCTTGGGTAGTTTGCAGTTTTAAAATTATGTT
TTAAAATGGACTATCATATGCTTACCGTAACTTGAAAGTATTTCGATTTCTTGGCTTTATATATCTTGTG
GAAAGGACGAAACACCGCAGCCACCGGCGATCCCCGGTTTTAGAGCTAGAAATAGCAAGTTAAAATAAGG
CTAGTCCGTTATCAACTTGAAAAAGTGGCACCGAGTCGGTGCTTTTTTTGGTACCTGGAGCACAAGACTG
GCCTCATGGGCCTTCCGCTCACTGCCCGCTTTCCAGTCGGGAAACCTGTCGTGCCAGCTGCATTAACATG
GTCATAGCTGTTTCCTTGCGTATTGGGCGCTCTCCGCTTCCTCGCTCACTGACTCGCTGCGCTCGGTCGT
TCGGGTAAAGCCTGGGGTGCCTAATGAGCAAAAGGCCAGCAAAAGGCCAGGAACCGTAAAAAGGCCGCGT
TGCTGGCGTTTTTCCATAGGCTCCGCCCCCCTGACGAGCATCACAAAAATCGACGCTCAAGTCAGAGGTG
GCGAAACCCGACAGGACTATAAAGATACCAGGCGTTTCCCCCTGGAAGCTCCCTCGTGCGCTCTCCTGTT
CCGACCCTGCCGCTTACCGGATACCTGTCCGCCTTTCTCCCTTCGGGAAGCGTGGCGCTTTCTCATAGCT
CACGCTGTAGGTATCTCAGTTCGGTGTAGGTCGTTCGCTCCAAGCTGGGCTGTGTGCACGAACCCCCCGT
TCAGCCCGACCGCTGCGCCTTATCCGGTAACTATCGTCTTGAGTCCAACCCGGTAAGACACGACTTATCG
CCACTGGCAGCAGCCACTGGTAACAGGATTAGCAGAGCGAGGTATGTAGGCGGTGCTACAGAGTTCTTGA
AGTGGTGGCCTAACTACGGCTACACTAGAAGAACAGTATTTGGTATCTGCGCTCTGCTGAAGCCAGTTAC
CTTCGGAAAAAGAGTTGGTAGCTCTTGATCCGGCAAACAAACCACCGCTGGTAGCGGTGGTTTTTTTGTT
TGCAAGCAGCAGATTACGCGCAGAAAAAAAGGATCTCAAGAAGATCCTTTGATCTTTTCTACGGGGTCTG
ACGCTCAGTGGAACGAAAACTCACGTTAAGGGATTTTGGTCATGAGATTATCAAAAAGGATCTTCACCTA
GATCCTTTTAAATTAAAAATGAAGTTTTAAATCAATCTAAAGTATATATGAGTAAACTTGGTCTGACAGT
TACCAATGCTTAATCAGTGAGGCACCTATCTCAGCGATCTGTCTATTTCGTTCATCCATAGTTGCCTGAC
TCCCCGTCGTGTAGATAACTACGATACGGGAGGGCTTACCATCTGGCCCCAGTGCTGCAATGATACCGCG
AGAACCACGCTCACCGGCTCCAGATTTATCAGCAATAAACCAGCCAGCCGGAAGGGCCGAGCGCAGAAGT
GGTCCTGCAACTTTATCCGCCTCCATCCAGTCTATTAATTGTTGCCGGGAAGCTAGAGTAAGTAGTTCGC
CAGTTAATAGTTTGCGCAACGTTGTTGCCATTGCTACAGGCATCGTGGTGTCACGCTCGTCGTTTGGTAT
GGCTTCATTCAGCTCCGGTTCCCAACGATCAAGGCGAGTTACATGATCCCCCATGTTGTGCAAAAAAGCG
GTTAGCTCCTTCGGTCCTCCGATCGTTGTCAGAAGTAAGTTGGCCGCAGTGTTATCACTCATGGTTATGG
CAGCACTGCATAATTCTCTTACTGTCATGCCATCCGTAAGATGCTTTTCTGTGACTGGTGAGTACTCAAC
CAAGTCATTCTGAGAATAGTGTATGCGGCGACCGAGTTGCTCTTGCCCGGCGTCAATACGGGATAATACC
GCGCCACATAGCAGAACTTTAAAAGTGCTCATCATTGGAAAACGTTCTTCGGGGCGAAAACTCTCAAGGA
TCTTACCGCTGTTGAGATCCAGTTCGATGTAACCCACTCGTGCACCCAACTGATCTTCAGCATCTTTTAC
TTTCACCAGCGTTTCTGGGTGAGCAAAAACAGGAAGGCAAAATGCCGCAAAAAAGGGAATAAGGGCGACA
CGGAAATGTTGAATACTCATACTCTTCCTTTTTCAATATTATTGAAGCATTTATCAGGGTTATTGTCTCA
TGAGCGGATACATATTTGAATGTATTTAGAAAAATAAACAAATAGGGGTTCCGCGCACATTTCCCCGAAA
AGTGCCAC
