>Addgene plasmid #106740 | gh69 | addgene partial sequence | sequence record 221038 | hU6-F
AATTGGAATTAATTTGACTGTAAACACAAAGATATTAGTACAAAATACGTGACGTAGAAAGTAATAATTT
CTTGGGTAGTTTGCAGTTTTAAAATTATGTTTTAAAATGGACTATCATATGCTTACCGTAACTTGAAAGT
ATTTCGATTTCTTGGCTTTATATATCTTGTGGAAAGGACGAAACACCGCAGCCACCGGCGATCCCCGGTT
TTAGAGCTAGAAATAGCAAGTTAAAATAAGGCTAGTCCGTTATCAACTTGAAAAAGTGGCACCGAGTCGG
TGCTTTTTTTGGTACCTGGAGCACAAGACTGGCCTCATGGGCCTTCCGCTCACTGCCCGCTTTCCAGTCG
GGAAACCTGTCGTGCCAGCTGCATTAACATGGTCATAGCTGTTTCCTTGCGTATTGGGCGCTCTCCGCTT
CCTCGCTCACTGACTCGCTGCGCTCGGTCGTTCGGGTAAAGCCTGGGGTGCCTAATGAGCAAAAGGCCAG
CAAAAGGCCAGGAACCGTAAAAAGGCCGCGTTGCTGGCGTTTTTCCATAGGCTCCGCCCCCCTGACGAGC
ATCACAAAAATCGACGCTCAAGTCAGAGGTGGCGAAACCCGACAGGACTATAAAGATACCAGGCGTTTCC
CCCTGGAAGCTCCCTCGTGCGCTCTCCTGTTCCGACCCTGCCGCTTACCGGATACCTGTCCGCCTTTCTC
CCTTCGGGAAGCGTGGCGCTTTCTCATAGCTCACGCTGTAGGTATCTCAGTTCGGTGTAGGTCGTTCGCT
CCAAGCTGGGCTGTGTGCACGAACCCCCCGTTCAGCCCGACCGCTGCGCCTTATCCGGTAACTATCGTCT
TGAGTCCAACCCGGTAAGACACGACTTATCGCCACTGGCAGCAGCCACTGGTAACAGGATTAGCA
